Addgene plasmid #76218: AKT3 gRNA (BRDN0001144935)
Purpose: 3rd generation lentiviral gRNA plasmid targeting human AKT3
Depositing lab: John Doench & David Root. Depositing organization: Broad Institute. Publication: Optimized sgRNA design to maximize activity and minimize off-target effects of CRISPR-Cas9. Doench JG, Fusi N, Sullender M, Hegde M, Vaimberg EW, Donovan KF, Smith I, Tothova Z, Wilen C, Orchard R, Virgin HW, Listgarten J, Root DE. Nat Biotechnol. 2016 Jan 18. doi: 10.1038/nbt.3437. PubMed 26780180.
Backbone
  Vector backbone: lentiGuide-Puro
  Backbone manufacturer: Zhang Lab (Addgene plasmid # 52963)
  Vector type: Mammalian Expression, Lentiviral, CRISPR
  Selectable markers: Puromycin
Growth in bacteria
  Bacterial resistance: Ampicillin, 100 μg/mL
  Growth temperature: 37°C
  Growth strain: DH5alpha
  Copy number: High Copy
Gene/Insert
  Gene/Insert name: AKT3 (alt names: AKT3; NM_001206729.1)
  gRNA/shRNA sequence: ACAAATTGATAATATAGGAG
  Species: H. sapiens (human)
  Entrez Gene: AKT3 (a.k.a. MPPH, MPPH2, PKB-GAMMA, PKBG, PRKBG, RAC-PK-gamma, RAC-gamma, STK-2)
  Promoter: hU6
  Cloning method: Unknown
  Sequencing primers: 5′ U6-F; 3′ pS2-R
Terms and licenses: Academic/Nonprofit Terms; Industry Terms: Not Available to Industry
Depositor comments: The gRNA was designed to target the following Genbank reference sequence(s): NM_001206729.1,NM_005465.4,NM_181690.2. Note that this plasmid does NOT contain Cas9. It should be used in conjunction with lentiCas9-Blast (Addgene #52962) or otherwise with cell lines already expressing Cas9. Browse the full kinome gRNA library at http://www.addgene.org/pooled-library/broadgpp-human-kinome/ or visit http://www.broadinstitute.org/rnai/public/ for detailed protocols and information.
How to cite: AKT3 gRNA (BRDN0001144935) was a gift from John Doench & David Root (Addgene plasmid # 76218 ; http://n2t.net/addgene:76218 ; RRID:Addgene_76218)
