[The description below was written by a language model from this plasmid's Addgene catalogue record and pLannotate feature annotations shown in this document.]
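Description:
AKT3 gRNA (BRDN0001144935) is a third-generation lentiviral single-guide RNA plasmid built on the lentiGuide-Puro backbone and designed to direct Streptococcus pyogenes Cas9 to the human AKT3 gene, which encodes the kinase also known as PKB-gamma. In bacteria it is maintained at high copy through a ColE1/pUC-type origin and selected with ampicillin via the β-lactamase gene. The backbone also carries an f1 origin, an SV40 origin and remnants of lac and phage-promoter sequences that play no role in the payload.

The transfer cassette is framed by an RSV promoter fused to a truncated HIV-1 5' LTR, which makes genomic RNA production Tat-independent, and a ΔU3 self-inactivating 3' LTR followed by an SV40 polyadenylation signal. Between these lie the Ψ packaging signal with a partial gag sequence, the Rev response element for nuclear export of the viral RNA, and a cPPT/CTS that aids nuclear import. A human U6 Pol III promoter drives the AKT3-specific spacer joined to the Cas9 guide scaffold. Downstream, the EF-1α core promoter with its intron A expresses puromycin N-acetyltransferase, and a WPRE enhances transcript expression, so transduced mammalian cells can be selected with puromycin.

The plasmid does not encode Cas9, so it must be paired with a separate Cas9 vector such as lentiCas9-Blast or used in cells that already express the nuclease. According to the depositor, the guide was designed against several AKT3 reference transcripts and belongs to a human kinome gRNA collection. It is suited to knocking out AKT3 individually or in follow-up to pooled screens.
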