Features (pLannotate 1.2.2; 29 found; start..end, strand, type, name):
     14..80      +  CDS            small t antigen (fragment): SV40 (simian virus 40) small t antigen
    106..317     +  promoter       EF-1α core promoter: core promoter for human elongation factor EF-1α
    318..1256    +  intron         EF-1α intron A: intron upstream of the start codon of human EF-1α
   1278..1877    +  CDS            PuroR (fragment): puromycin N-acetyltransferase; pac from Streptomyces; confers resistance to puromycin
   1893..2481    +  misc_feature   WPRE: woodchuck hepatitis virus posttranscriptional regulatory element
   2532..2551    +  misc_feature   cPPT/CTS (fragment): central polypurine tract and central termination sequence of HIV-1
   2553..2786    +  LTR            3' LTR (ΔU3): self-inactivating 3' long terminal repeat (LTR) from HIV-1
   2864..2985    +  polyA_signal   SV40 poly(A) signal: SV40 polyadenylation signal
   3025..3160    +  rep_origin     SV40 ori: SV40 origin of replication
   3181..3199    -  promoter       T7 promoter: promoter for bacteriophage T7 RNA polymerase
   3207..3362    +  CDS            lacZα (fragment): LacZα fragment of β-galactosidase; lacZ fragment
   3367..3795    +  rep_origin     f1 ori (sequence partly withheld): f1 bacteriophage origin of replication; arrow indicates direction of (+) strand synthesis
   3848..3952    +  promoter       AmpR promoter: bla
   3953..4813    +  CDS            AmpR: β-lactamase; bla; confers resistance to ampicillin, carbenicillin, and related antibiotics
   4984..5572    +  rep_origin     ori: high-copy-number ColE1/pMB1/pBR322/pUC origin of replication
   5755..5847    +  CDS            lacI (fragment): lac repressor; lacI; The lac repressor binds to the lac operator to inhibit transcription in E. coli. This inhibition can be relieved by adding lactose or isopropyl-β-D-thiogalactopyranoside (IPTG).
   5860..5881    +  protein_bind   CAP binding site: CAP binding activates transcription in the presence of cAMP. E. coli catabolite activator protein
   5896..5926    +  promoter       lac promoter: promoter for the E. coli lac operon
   5934..5950    +  protein_bind   lac operator: The lac repressor binds to the lac operator to inhibit transcription in E. coli. This inhibition can be relieved by adding lactose or isopropyl-β-D-thiogalactopyranoside (IPTG). lac repressor encoded by lacI
   5995..6013    +  promoter       T3 promoter: promoter for bacteriophage T3 RNA polymerase
   6041..6267    +  promoter       RSV promoter: Rous sarcoma virus enhancer/promoter
   6268..6448    +  LTR            5' LTR (truncated): truncated 5' long terminal repeat (LTR) from HIV-1
   6495..6620    +  misc_feature   HIV-1 Ψ: packaging signal of human immunodeficiency virus type 1
   6604..6967    +  CDS            HIV-1 gag (fragment): gag protein from human immunodeficiency virus 1; gag
   7113..7346    +  misc_feature   RRE: The Rev response element (RRE) of HIV-1 allows for Rev-dependent mRNA export from the nucleus to the cytoplasm.
   7723..7749    +  CDS            Rev (fragment): human immunodeficiency virus 1 (HIV-1) Rev protein; rev; enhances nuclear export of unspliced and incompletely spliced viral mRNAs
   7753..7993    +  promoter       U6 promoter: RNA polymerase III promoter for human U6 snRNA
   8023..8098    +  misc_RNA       gRNA scaffold: guide RNA scaffold for the Streptococcus pyogenes CRISPR/Cas9 system
   8154..8271    +  misc_feature   cPPT/CTS: central polypurine tract and central termination sequence of HIV-1
>Addgene plasmid #76218 | AKT3 gRNA (BRDN0001144935) | addgene full sequence | sequence record 188984 | Addgene Assembled Sequence
CCCGGGTGCAAAGATGGATAAAGTTTTAAACAGAGAGGAATCTTTGCAGCTAATGGACCTTCTAGGTCTT
GAAAGGAGTGGGAATTGGCTCCGGTGCCCGTCAGTGGGCAGAGCGCACATCGCCCACAGTCCCCGAGAAG
TTGGGGGGAGGGGTCGGCAATTGATCCGGTGCCTAGAGAAGGTGGCGCGGGGTAAACTGGGAAAGTGATG
TCGTGTACTGGCTCCGCCTTTTTCCCGAGGGTGGGGGAGAACCGTATATAAGTGCAGTAGTCGCCGTGAA
CGTTCTTTTTCGCAACGGGTTTGCCGCCAGAACACAGGTAAGTGCCGTGTGTGGTTCCCGCGGGCCTGGC
CTCTTTACGGGTTATGGCCCTTGCGTGCCTTGAATTACTTCCACCTGGCTGCAGTACGTGATTCTTGATC
CCGAGCTTCGGGTTGGAAGTGGGTGGGAGAGTTCGAGGCCTTGCGCTTAAGGAGCCCCTTCGCCTCGTGC
TTGAGTTGAGGCCTGGCCTGGGCGCTGGGGCCGCCGCGTGCGAATCTGGTGGCACCTTCGCGCCTGTCTC
GCTGCTTTCGATAAGTCTCTAGCCATTTAAAATTTTTGATGACCTGCTGCGACGCTTTTTTTCTGGCAAG
ATAGTCTTGTAAATGCGGGCCAAGATCTGCACACTGGTATTTCGGTTTTTGGGGCCGCGGGCGGCGACGG
GGCCCGTGCGTCCCAGCGCACATGTTCGGCGAGGCGGGGCCTGCGAGCGCGGCCACCGAGAATCGGACGG
GGGTAGTCTCAAGCTGGCCGGCCTGCTCTGGTGCCTGGCCTCGCGCCGCCGTGTATCGCCCCGCCCTGGG
CGGCAAGGCTGGCCCGGTCGGCACCAGTTGCGTGAGCGGAAAGATGGCCGCTTCCCGGCCCTGCTGCAGG
GAGCTCAAAATGGAGGACGCGGCGCTCGGGAGAGCGGGCGGGTGAGTCACCCACACAAAGGAAAAGGGCC
TTTCCGTCCTCAGCCGTCGCTTCATGTGACTCCACGGAGTACCGGGCGCCGTCCAGGCACCTCGATTAGT
TCTCGAGCTTTTGGAGTACGTCGTCTTTAGGTTGGGGGGAGGGGTTTTATGCGATGGAGTTTCCCCACAC
TGAGTGGGTGGAGACTGAAGTTAGGCCAGCTTGGCACTTGATGTAATTCTCCTTGGAATTTGCCCTTTTT
GAGTTTGGATCTTGGTTCATTCTCAAGCCTCAGACAGTGGTTCAAAGTTTTTTTCTTCCATTTCAGGTGT
CGTGACGTACGGCCACCATGACCGAGTACAAGCCCACGGTGCGCCTCGCCACCCGCGACGACGTCCCCAG
GGCCGTACGCACCCTCGCCGCCGCGTTCGCCGACTACCCCGCCACGCGCCACACCGTCGATCCGGACCGC
CACATCGAGCGGGTCACCGAGCTGCAAGAACTCTTCCTCACGCGCGTCGGGCTCGACATCGGCAAGGTGT
GGGTCGCGGACGACGGCGCCGCCGTGGCGGTCTGGACCACGCCGGAGAGCGTCGAAGCGGGGGCGGTGTT
CGCCGAGATCGGCCCGCGCATGGCCGAGTTGAGCGGTTCCCGGCTGGCCGCGCAGCAACAGATGGAAGGC
CTCCTGGCGCCGCACCGGCCCAAGGAGCCCGCGTGGTTCCTGGCCACCGTCGGAGTCTCGCCCGACCACC
AGGGCAAGGGTCTGGGCAGCGCCGTCGTGCTCCCCGGAGTGGAGGCGGCCGAGCGCGCCGGGGTGCCCGC
CTTCCTGGAGACCTCCGCGCCCCGCAACCTCCCCTTCTACGAGCGGCTCGGCTTCACCGTCACCGCCGAC
GTCGAGGTGCCCGAAGGACCGCGCACCTGGTGCATGACCCGCAAGCCCGGTGCCTGAACGCGTTAAGTCG
ACAATCAACCTCTGGATTACAAAATTTGTGAAAGATTGACTGGTATTCTTAACTATGTTGCTCCTTTTAC
GCTATGTGGATACGCTGCTTTAATGCCTTTGTATCATGCTATTGCTTCCCGTATGGCTTTCATTTTCTCC
TCCTTGTATAAATCCTGGTTGCTGTCTCTTTATGAGGAGTTGTGGCCCGTTGTCAGGCAACGTGGCGTGG
TGTGCACTGTGTTTGCTGACGCAACCCCCACTGGTTGGGGCATTGCCACCACCTGTCAGCTCCTTTCCGG
GACTTTCGCTTTCCCCCTCCCTATTGCCACGGCGGAACTCATCGCCGCCTGCCTTGCCCGCTGCTGGACA
GGGGCTCGGCTGTTGGGCACTGACAATTCCGTGGTGTTGTCGGGGAAATCATCGTCCTTTCCTTGGCTGC
TCGCCTGTGTTGCCACCTGGATTCTGCGCGGGACGTCCTTCTGCTACGTCCCTTCGGCCCTCAATCCAGC
GGACCTTCCTTCCCGCGGCCTGCTGCCGGCTCTGCGGCCTCTTCCGCGTCTTCGCCTTCGCCCTCAGACG
AGTCGGATCTCCCTTTGGGCCGCCTCCCCGCGTCGACTTTAAGACCAATGACTTACAAGGCAGCTGTAGA
TCTTAGCCACTTTTTAAAAGAAAAGGGGGGACTGGAAGGGCTAATTCACTCCCAACGAAGACAAGATCTG
CTTTTTGCTTGTACTGGGTCTCTCTGGTTAGACCAGATCTGAGCCTGGGAGCTCTCTGGCTAACTAGGGA
ACCCACTGCTTAAGCCTCAATAAAGCTTGCCTTGAGTGCTTCAAGTAGTGTGTGCCCGTCTGTTGTGTGA
CTCTGGTAACTAGAGATCCCTCAGACCCTTTTAGTCAGTGTGGAAAATCTCTAGCAGTACGTATAGTAGT
TCATGTCATCTTATTATTCAGTATTTATAACTTGCAAAGAAATGAATATCAGAGAGTGAGAGGAACTTGT
TTATTGCAGCTTATAATGGTTACAAATAAAGCAATAGCATCACAAATTTCACAAATAAAGCATTTTTTTC
ACTGCATTCTAGTTGTGGTTTGTCCAAACTCATCAATGTATCTTATCATGTCTGGCTCTAGCTATCCCGC
CCCTAACTCCGCCCATCCCGCCCCTAACTCCGCCCAGTTCCGCCCATTCTCCGCCCCATGGCTGACTAAT
TTTTTTTATTTATGCAGAGGCCGAGGCCGCCTCGGCCTCTGAGCTATTCCAGAAGTAGTGAGGAGGCTTT
TTTGGAGGCCTAGGGACGTACCCAATTCGCCCTATAGTGAGTCGTATTACGCGCGCTCACTGGCCGTCGT
TTTACAACGTCGTGACTGGGAAAACCCTGGCGTTACCCAACTTAATCGCCTTGCAGCACATCCCCCTTTC
GCCAGCTGGCGTAATAGCGAAGAGGCCCGCACCGATCGCCCTTCCCAACAGTTGCGCAGCCTGAATGGCG
AATGGG
[124 nt withheld, positions 3367-3490]
C
[91 nt withheld, positions 3492-3582]
A
[49 nt withheld, positions 3584-3632]
CCTTTGACGTTGGAGTCCACGTTCTTT
[37 nt withheld, positions 3660-3696]
ACCCTATCTCGGTCTATTCTTTTGATTTATAAGGGATTTTGCCGATTTCGGCCTATTGGTTAAAAAATGA
GCTGATTTAACAAAAATTTAACGCGAATTTTAACAAAATATTAACGCTTACAATTTAGGTGGCACTTTTC
GGGGAAATGTGCGCGGAACCCCTATTTGTTTATTTTTCTAAATACATTCAAATATGTATCCGCTCATGAG
ACAATAACCCTGATAAATGCTTCAATAATATTGAAAAAGGAAGAGTATGAGTATTCAACATTTCCGTGTC
GCCCTTATTCCCTTTTTTGCGGCATTTTGCCTTCCTGTTTTTGCTCACCCAGAAACGCTGGTGAAAGTAA
AAGATGCTGAAGATCAGTTGGGTGCACGAGTGGGTTACATCGAACTGGATCTCAACAGCGGTAAGATCCT
TGAGAGTTTTCGCCCCGAAGAACGTTTTCCAATGATGAGCACTTTTAAAGTTCTGCTATGTGGCGCGGTA
TTATCCCGTATTGACGCCGGGCAAGAGCAACTCGGTCGCCGCATACACTATTCTCAGAATGACTTGGTTG
AGTACTCACCAGTCACAGAAAAGCATCTTACGGATGGCATGACAGTAAGAGAATTATGCAGTGCTGCCAT
AACCATGAGTGATAACACTGCGGCCAACTTACTTCTGACAACGATCGGAGGACCGAAGGAGCTAACCGCT
TTTTTGCACAACATGGGGGATCATGTAACTCGCCTTGATCGTTGGGAACCGGAGCTGAATGAAGCCATAC
CAAACGACGAGCGTGACACCACGATGCCTGTAGCAATGGCAACAACGTTGCGCAAACTATTAACTGGCGA
ACTACTTACTCTAGCTTCCCGGCAACAATTAATAGACTGGATGGAGGCGGATAAAGTTGCAGGACCACTT
CTGCGCTCGGCCCTTCCGGCTGGCTGGTTTATTGCTGATAAATCTGGAGCCGGTGAGCGTGGGTCTCGCG
GTATCATTGCAGCACTGGGGCCAGATGGTAAGCCCTCCCGTATCGTAGTTATCTACACGACGGGGAGTCA
GGCAACTATGGATGAACGAAATAGACAGATCGCTGAGATAGGTGCCTCACTGATTAAGCATTGGTAACTG
TCAGACCAAGTTTACTCATATATACTTTAGATTGATTTAAAACTTCATTTTTAATTTAAAAGGATCTAGG
TGAAGATCCTTTTTGATAATCTCATGACCAAAATCCCTTAACGTGAGTTTTCGTTCCACTGAGCGTCAGA
CCCCGTAGAAAAGATCAAAGGATCTTCTTGAGATCCTTTTTTTCTGCGCGTAATCTGCTGCTTGCAAACA
AAAAAACCACCGCTACCAGCGGTGGTTTGTTTGCCGGATCAAGAGCTACCAACTCTTTTTCCGAAGGTAA
CTGGCTTCAGCAGAGCGCAGATACCAAATACTGTTCTTCTAGTGTAGCCGTAGTTAGGCCACCACTTCAA
GAACTCTGTAGCACCGCCTACATACCTCGCTCTGCTAATCCTGTTACCAGTGGCTGCTGCCAGTGGCGAT
AAGTCGTGTCTTACCGGGTTGGACTCAAGACGATAGTTACCGGATAAGGCGCAGCGGTCGGGCTGAACGG
GGGGTTCGTGCACACAGCCCAGCTTGGAGCGAACGACCTACACCGAACTGAGATACCTACAGCGTGAGCT
ATGAGAAAGCGCCACGCTTCCCGAAGGGAGAAAGGCGGACAGGTATCCGGTAAGCGGCAGGGTCGGAACA
GGAGAGCGCACGAGGGAGCTTCCAGGGGGAAACGCCTGGTATCTTTATAGTCCTGTCGGGTTTCGCCACC
TCTGACTTGAGCGTCGATTTTTGTGATGCTCGTCAGGGGGGCGGAGCCTATGGAAAAACGCCAGCAACGC
GGCCTTTTTACGGTTCCTGGCCTTTTGCTGGCCTTTTGCTCACATGTTCTTTCCTGCGTTATCCCCTGAT
TCTGTGGATAACCGTATTACCGCCTTTGAGTGAGCTGATACCGCTCGCCGCAGCCGAACGACCGAGCGCA
GCGAGTCAGTGAGCGAGGAAGCGGAAGAGCGCCCAATACGCAAACCGCCTCTCCCCGCGCGTTGGCCGAT
TCATTAATGCAGCTGGCACGACAGGTTTCCCGACTGGAAAGCGGGCAGTGAGCGCAACGCAATTAATGTG
AGTTAGCTCACTCATTAGGCACCCCAGGCTTTACACTTTATGCTTCCGGCTCGTATGTTGTGTGGAATTG
TGAGCGGATAACAATTTCACACAGGAAACAGCTATGACCATGATTACGCCAAGCGCGCAATTAACCCTCA
CTAAAGGGAACAAAAGCTGGAGCTGCAAGCTTAATGTAGTCTTATGCAATACTCTTGTAGTCTTGCAACA
TGGTAACGATGAGTTAGCAACATGCCTTACAAGGAGAGAAAAAGCACCGTGCATGCCGATTGGTGGAAGT
AAGGTGGTACGATCGTGCCTTATTAGGAAGGCAACAGACGGGTCTGACATGGATTGGACGAACCACTGAA
TTGCCGCATTGCAGAGATATTGTATTTAAGTGCCTAGCTCGATACATAAACGGGTCTCTCTGGTTAGACC
AGATCTGAGCCTGGGAGCTCTCTGGCTAACTAGGGAACCCACTGCTTAAGCCTCAATAAAGCTTGCCTTG
AGTGCTTCAAGTAGTGTGTGCCCGTCTGTTGTGTGACTCTGGTAACTAGAGATCCCTCAGACCCTTTTAG
TCAGTGTGGAAAATCTCTAGCAGTGGCGCCCGAACAGGGACTTGAAAGCGAAAGGGAAACCAGAGGAGCT
CTCTCGACGCAGGACTCGGCTTGCTGAAGCGCGCACGGCAAGAGGCGAGGGGCGGCGACTGGTGAGTACG
CCAAAAATTTTGACTAGCGGAGGCTAGAAGGAGAGAGATGGGTGCGAGAGCGTCAGTATTAAGCGGGGGA
GAATTAGATCGCGATGGGAAAAAATTCGGTTAAGGCCAGGGGGAAAGAAAAAATATAAATTAAAACATAT
AGTATGGGCAAGCAGGGAGCTAGAACGATTCGCAGTTAATCCTGGCCTGTTAGAAACATCAGAAGGCTGT
AGACAAATACTGGGACAGCTACAACCATCCCTTCAGACAGGATCAGAAGAACTTAGATCATTATATAATA
CAGTAGCAACCCTCTATTGTGTGCATCAAAGGATAGAGATAAAAGACACCAAGGAAGCTTTAGACAAGAT
AGAGGAAGAGCAAAACAAAAGTAAGACCACCGCACAGCAAGCGGCCGCTGATCTTCAGACCTGGAGGAGG
AGATATGAGGGACAATTGGAGAAGTGAATTATATAAATATAAAGTAGTAAAAATTGAACCATTAGGAGTA
GCACCCACCAAGGCAAAGAGAAGAGTGGTGCAGAGAGAAAAAAGAGCAGTGGGAATAGGAGCTTTGTTCC
TTGGGTTCTTGGGAGCAGCAGGAAGCACTATGGGCGCAGCGTCAATGACGCTGACGGTACAGGCCAGACA
ATTATTGTCTGGTATAGTGCAGCAGCAGAACAATTTGCTGAGGGCTATTGAGGCGCAACAGCATCTGTTG
CAACTCACAGTCTGGGGCATCAAGCAGCTCCAGGCAAGAATCCTGGCTGTGGAAAGATACCTAAAGGATC
AACAGCTCCTGGGGATTTGGGGTTGCTCTGGAAAACTCATTTGCACCACTGCTGTGCCTTGGAATGCTAG
TTGGAGTAATAAATCTCTGGAACAGATTTGGAATCACACGACCTGGATGGAGTGGGACAGAGAAATTAAC
AATTACACAAGCTTAATACACTCCTTAATTGAAGAATCGCAAAACCAGCAAGAAAAGAATGAACAAGAAT
TATTGGAATTAGATAAATGGGCAAGTTTGTGGAATTGGTTTAACATAACAAATTGGCTGTGGTATATAAA
ATTATTCATAATGATAGTAGGAGGCTTGGTAGGTTTAAGAATAGTTTTTGCTGTACTTTCTATAGTGAAT
AGAGTTAGGCAGGGATATTCACCATTATCGTTTCAGACCCACCTCCCAACCCCGAGGGGACCCAGAGAGG
GCCTATTTCCCATGATTCCTTCATATTTGCATATACGATACAAGGCTGTTAGAGAGATAATTAGAATTAA
TTTGACTGTAAACACAAAGATATTAGTACAAAATACGTGACGTAGAAAGTAATAATTTCTTGGGTAGTTT
GCAGTTTTAAAATTATGTTTTAAAATGGACTATCATATGCTTACCGTAACTTGAAAGTATTTCGATTTCT
TGGCTTTATATATCTTGTGGAAAGGACGAAACACCGACAAATTGATAATATAGGAGGTTTTAGAGCTAGA
AATAGCAAGTTAAAATAAGGCTAGTCCGTTATCAACTTGAAAAAGTGGCACCGAGTCGGTGCTTTTTTAA
GCTTGGCGTAACTAGATCTTGAGACAAATGGCAGTATTCATCCACAATTTTAAAAGAAAAGGGGGGATTG
GGGGGTACAGTGCAGGGGAAAGAATAGTAGACATAATAGCAACAGACATACAAACTAAAGAATTACAAAA
ACAAATTACAAAAATTCAAAATTTTCGGGTTTATTACAGGGACAGCAGAGATCCACTTTGGCGCCGGCTC
GAGGGGG
