>Addgene plasmid #76218 | AKT3 gRNA (BRDN0001144935) | depositor partial sequence | sequence record 143678 | Target Sequence
ACAAATTGATAATATAGGAG
