>Addgene plasmid #76218 | AKT3 gRNA (BRDN0001144935) | addgene partial sequence | sequence record 156853 | hU6-F 5'-GAGGGCCTATTTCCCATGATT-3'
CGATACAAGGCTGTTAGAGAGATAATTAGAATTAATTTGACTGTAAACACAAAGATATTAGTACAAAATA
CGTGACGTAGAAAGTAATAATTTCTTGGGTAGTTTGCAGTTTTAAAATTATGTTTTAAAATGGACTATCA
TATGCTTACCGTAACTTGAAAGTATTTCGATTTCTTGGCTTTATATATCTTGTGGAAAGGACGAAACACC
GACAAATTGATAATATAGGAGGTTTTAGAGCTAGAAATAGCAAGTTAAAATAAGGCTAGTCCGTTATCAA
CTTGAAAAAGTGGCACCGAGTCGGTGCTTTTTTAAGCTTGGCGTAACTAGATCTTGAGACAAATGGCAGT
ATTCATCCACAATTTTAAAAGAAAAGGGGGGATTGGGGGGTACAGTGCAGGGGAAAGAATAGTAGACATA
ATAGCAACAGACATACAAACTAAAGAATTACAAAAACAAATTACAAAAATTCAAAATTTTCGGGTTTATT
ACAGGGACAGCAGAGATCCACTTTGGCGCCGGCTCGAGGGGGCCCGGGTGCAAAGATGGATAAAGTTTTA
AACAGAGAGGAATCTTTGCAGCTAATGGACCTTCTAGGTCTTGAAAGGAGTGGGAATTGGCTCCGGTGCC
CGTCAGTGGGCAGAGCGCACATCGCCCACAGTCCCCGAGAAGTTGGGGGGAGGGGTCGGCAATTGATCCG
GTGCCTAGAGAAGGTGGCGCGGGGTAAACTGGGAAAGTGATGTCGTGTACTGGCTCCGCCTTTTTCCCGA
GGGTGGGGGAGAACCGTATATAAGTGCAGTAGTCGCCGTGAACGTTCTTTTTCGCAACGGGTTTGCCGCC
AGAACACAGGTAAGTGCCGTGTGTGGTTCCCGCGGGCCTGGCCTCTTTACGGGTTATGGCCCTTGCGTGC
CTTGAATTACTTCCACCTGGCTGCAGTACGTGATTCTTGATCCCGAGCTTCGGGTTGGAAGTGGGTGGGA
